Addgene plasmid #57881: mKO2-MannII-N-10
Purpose: Localization: Mannosidase/Golgi, Excitation: 551, Emission: 565
Depositing lab: Michael Davidson.
Backbone
  Vector backbone: mKO2-N1
  Backbone size w/o insert (bp): 4750
  Vector type: Mammalian Expression
  Selectable markers: Neomycin (select with G418)
Growth in bacteria
  Bacterial resistance: Kanamycin, 50 μg/mL
  Growth temperature: 37°C
  Growth strain: DH5alpha
  Copy number: High Copy
Gene/Insert
  Gene/Insert name: MannII (alt name: NM_008549.2)
  Species: M. musculus (mouse)
  Mutation: aa 1-112 of MannII
  Promoter: CMV
  Tag / fusion protein: mKO2 (C terminal on backbone)
  Cloning method: Unknown
  Sequencing primers: 5′ CMV-F; 3′ SV40pA-R
Terms and licenses: Academic/Nonprofit Terms; Industry Terms: Not Available to Industry
Depositor comments: . Excitation = 551; Emission = 565
How to cite: mKO2-MannII-N-10 was a gift from Michael Davidson (Addgene plasmid # 57881 ; http://n2t.net/addgene:57881 ; RRID:Addgene_57881)
