[The description below was written by a language model from this plasmid's Addgene catalogue record and pLannotate feature annotations shown in this document.]
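Description:
mKO2-MannII-N-10 is a mammalian expression plasmid built on the mKO2-N1 backbone, an N1-style fusion vector in which a gene of interest is placed upstream of the fluorescent protein. It encodes a Golgi-targeted orange fluorescent marker. The insert is the first 112 amino acids of mouse alpha-mannosidase II (Man2a1), fused at its C terminus to mKO2, a constitutively fluorescent orange protein derived from Verrillofungia concinna, with recorded excitation and emission peaks of 551 and 565 nm. Mannosidase II is a Golgi enzyme of the N-glycan maturation pathway, and the record gives the fusion's localization as mannosidase/Golgi. The "10" in the name probably refers to the length of the linker between the two parts, but the record does not say so.

Expression is driven by the human cytomegalovirus immediate early enhancer and promoter and terminated by an SV40 polyadenylation signal. A separate cassette carries the Tn5 aminoglycoside phosphotransferase gene (NeoR/KanR) under tandem bacterial (bla) and SV40 early promoters, followed by an HSV TK polyadenylation signal. This single marker gives kanamycin resistance in E. coli and G418 selection in mammalian cells. The plasmid replicates at high copy from a ColE1/pUC-type origin and also carries an f1 phage origin. The sequenced record is 4,959 nt. Several short annotated fragments (RSF ori, large T antigen, ble, bGH poly(A)) look like partial matches to backbone sequence rather than functional elements. The construct is suited to labelling the Golgi apparatus in live or fixed mammalian cells for fluorescence imaging, including alongside spectrally distinct markers.
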