Features (pLannotate 1.2.2; 15 found; start..end, strand, type, name):
      1..31      +  rep_origin     RSF ori (fragment): Plasmids containing the RSF 1030 origin of replication can be propagated in E. coli cells that contain additional plasmids with compatible origins.
     99..402     +  enhancer       CMV enhancer: human cytomegalovirus immediate early enhancer
    403..606     +  promoter       CMV promoter: human cytomegalovirus (CMV) immediate early promoter
    641..1018    +  CDS            Man2a1 (fragment): MA2A1_MOUSE - Also known as Mana2. Experimental evidence at protein level: Swiss-Prot protein existence level 1. Catalyzes the first committed step in the biosynthesis of complex N-glycans. It controls conversion of high mannose to complex N- glycans; the final hydrolytic step in the N-glycan maturation pathway. From Mus musculus (Mouse).
   1007..1660    +  CDS            mKO2: mKO2 is a basic (constitutively fluorescent) orange fluorescent protein published in 2008, derived from Verrillofungia concinna. It has moderate acid sensitivity.
   1679..1762    +  CDS            large T antigen (fragment): large T antigen from SV40 (simian virus 40)
   1785..1906    +  polyA_signal   SV40 poly(A) signal: SV40 polyadenylation signal
   1940..2368    -  rep_origin     f1 ori (sequence partly withheld): f1 bacteriophage origin of replication; arrow indicates direction of (+) strand synthesis
   2395..2499    +  promoter       AmpR promoter: bla
   2501..2858    +  promoter       SV40 promoter: SV40 enhancer and early promoter
   2893..3687    +  CDS            NeoR/KanR: aminoglycoside phosphotransferase from Tn5; aph(3')-II (or nptII); confers resistance to neomycin, kanamycin, and G418 (Geneticin®)
   3708..3860    +  CDS            ble (fragment): BLE_KLEPN - Experimental evidence at protein level: Swiss-Prot protein existence level 1. Binding protein with a strong affinity to the bleomycin family of antibiotics. Binds to CL990; an antimitotic-antibiotic compound. From Klebsiella pneumoniae.
   3919..3966    +  polyA_signal   HSV TK poly(A) signal: herpes simplex virus thymidine kinase polyadenylation signal (Cole and Stacy, 1985)
   4057..4073    -  polyA_signal   bGH poly(A) signal (fragment): bovine growth hormone polyadenylation signal
   4295..4883    +  rep_origin     ori: high-copy-number ColE1/pMB1/pBR322/pUC origin of replication
>Addgene plasmid #57881 | mKO2-MannII-N-10 | addgene full sequence | sequence record 232231 | Addgene NGS Result
CCCCTGATTCTGTGGATAACCGTATTACCGCCATGCATTAGTTATTAATAGTAATCAATTACGGGGTCAT
TAGTTCATAGCCCATATATGGAGTTCCGCGTTACATAACTTACGGTAAATGGCCCGCCTGGCTGACCGCC
CAACGACCCCCGCCCATTGACGTCAATAATGACGTATGTTCCCATAGTAACGCCAATAGGGACTTTCCAT
TGACGTCAATGGGTGGAGTATTTACGGTAAACTGCCCACTTGGCAGTACATCAAGTGTATCATATGCCAA
GTACGCCCCCTATTGACGTCAATGACGGTAAATGGCCCGCCTGGCATTATGCCCAGTACATGACCTTATG
GGACTTTCCTACTTGGCAGTACATCTACGTATTAGTCATCGCTATTACCATGGTGATGCGGTTTTGGCAG
TACATCAATGGGCGTGGATAGCGGTTTGACTCACGGGGATTTCCAAGTCTCCACCCCATTGACGTCAATG
GGAGTTTGTTTTGGCACCAAAATCAACGGGACTTTCCAAAATGTCGTAACAACTCCGCCCCATTGACGCA
AATGGGCGGTAGGCGTGTACGGTGGGAGGTCTATATAAGCAGAGCTGGTTTAGTGAACCGTCAGATCCGC
TAGCGCCACCATGAAGTTAAGTCGCCAGTTCACCGTGTTTGGCAGCGCGATCTTCTGCGTCGTAATCTTC
TCACTCTACCTGATGCTGGACAGGGGTCACTTGGACTACCCTCGGGGCCCGCGCCAGGAGGGCTCCTTTC
CGCAGGGCCAGCTTTCAATATTGCAAGAAAAGATTGACCATTTGGAGCGTTTGCTCGCTGAGAACAACGA
GATCATCTCAAATATCAGAGACTCAGTCATCAACCTGAGCGAGTCTGTGGAGGACGGCCCGCGGGGGTCA
CCAGGCAACGCCAGCCAAGGCTCCATCCACCTCCACTCGCCACAGTTGGCCCTGCAGGCTGACCCCAGCT
CCGGATCGGATCCACCGGTCGCCACCATGGTGAGTGTGATTAAACCAGAGATGAAGATGAGGTACTACAT
GGACGGCTCCGTCAATGGGCATGAGTTCACAATTGAAGGTGAAGGCACAGGCAGACCTTACGAGGGACAT
CAAGAGATGACACTACGCGTCACAATGGCCGAGGGCGGGCCAATGCCTTTCGCGTTTGACTTAGTGTCAC
ACGTGTTCTGTTACGGCCACAGAGTATTTACTAAATATCCAGAAGAGATACCAGACTATTTCAAACAAGC
ATTTCCTGAAGGCCTGTCATGGGAAAGGTCGTTGGAGTTCGAAGATGGTGGGTCCGCTTCAGTCAGTGCG
CATATAAGCCTTAGAGGAAACACCTTCTACCACAAATCCAAATTTACTGGGGTTAACTTTCCTGCCGATG
GTCCTATCATGCAAAACCAAAGTGTTGATTGGGAGCCATCAACCGAGAAAATTACTGCCAGCGACGGAGT
TCTGAAGGGTGATGTTACGATGTACCTAAAACTTGAAGGAGGCGGCAATCACAAATGCCAAATGAAGACT
ACTTACAAGGCGGCAAAAGAGATTCTTGAAATGCCAGGAGACCATTACATCGGCCATCGCCTCGTCAGGA
AAACCGAAGGCAACATTACTGAGCAGGTAGAAGATGCAGTAGCTCATAGCTAAGCGGCCGCGACTCTAGA
TCATAATCAGCCATACCACATTTGTAGAGGTTTTACTTGCTTTAAAAAACCTCCCACACCTCCCCCTGAA
CCTGAAACATAAAATGAATGCAATTGTTGTTGTTAACTTGTTTATTGCAGCTTATAATGGTTACAAATAA
AGCAATAGCATCACAAATTTCACAAATAAAGCATTTTTTTCACTGCATTCTAGTTGTGGTTTGTCCAAAC
TCATCAATGTATCTTAAGGCGTAAATTGTAAGCGTTAATATTTTGTTAAAATTCGCGTTAAATTTTTGTT
AAATCAGCTCATTTTTTAACCAATAGGCCGAAATCGGCAAAATCCCTTATAAATCAAAAGAATAGACCGA
GATAGGGT
[37 nt withheld, positions 2039-2075]
AAAGAACGTGGACTCCAACGTCAAAGG
[49 nt withheld, positions 2103-2151]
T
[91 nt withheld, positions 2153-2243]
G
[124 nt withheld, positions 2245-2368]
CAGGTGGCACTTTTCGGGGAAATGTGCGCGGAACCCCTATTTGTTTATTTTTCTAAATACATTCAAATAT
GTATCCGCTCATGAGACAATAACCCTGATAAATGCTTCAATAATATTGAAAAAGGAAGAGTCCTGAGGCG
GAAAGAACCAGCTGTGGAATGTGTGTCAGTTAGGGTGTGGAAAGTCCCCAGGCTCCCCAGCAGGCAGAAG
TATGCAAAGCATGCATCTCAATTAGTCAGCAACCAGGTGTGGAAAGTCCCCAGGCTCCCCAGCAGGCAGA
AGTATGCAAAGCATGCATCTCAATTAGTCAGCAACCATAGTCCCGCCCCTAACTCCGCCCATCCCGCCCC
TAACTCCGCCCAGTTCCGCCCATTCTCCGCCCCATGGCTGACTAATTTTTTTTATTTATGCAGAGGCCGA
GGCCGCCTCGGCCTCTGAGCTATTCCAGAAGTAGTGAGGAGGCTTTTTTGGAGGCCTAGGCTTTTGCAAA
GATCGATCAAGAGACAGGATGAGGATCGTTTCGCATGATTGAACAAGATGGATTGCACGCAGGTTCTCCG
GCCGCTTGGGTGGAGAGGCTATTCGGCTATGACTGGGCACAACAGACAATCGGCTGCTCTGATGCCGCCG
TGTTCCGGCTGTCAGCGCAGGGGCGCCCGGTTCTTTTTGTCAAGACCGACCTGTCCGGTGCCCTGAATGA
ACTGCAAGACGAGGCAGCGCGGCTATCGTGGCTGGCCACGACGGGCGTTCCTTGCGCAGCTGTGCTCGAC
GTTGTCACTGAAGCGGGAAGGGACTGGCTGCTATTGGGCGAAGTGCCGGGGCAGGATCTCCTGTCATCTC
ACCTTGCTCCTGCCGAGAAAGTATCCATCATGGCTGATGCAATGCGGCGGCTGCATACGCTTGATCCGGC
TACCTGCCCATTCGACCACCAAGCGAAACATCGCATCGAGCGAGCACGTACTCGGATGGAAGCCGGTCTT
GTCGATCAGGATGATCTGGACGAAGAGCATCAGGGGCTCGCGCCAGCCGAACTGTTCGCCAGGCTCAAGG
CGAGCATGCCCGACGGCGAGGATCTCGTCGTGACCCATGGCGATGCCTGCTTGCCGAATATCATGGTGGA
AAATGGCCGCTTTTCTGGATTCATCGACTGTGGCCGGCTGGGTGTGGCGGACCGCTATCAGGACATAGCG
TTGGCTACCCGTGATATTGCTGAAGAGCTTGGCGGCGAATGGGCTGACCGCTTCCTCGTGCTTTACGGTA
TCGCCGCTCCCGATTCGCAGCGCATCGCCTTCTATCGCCTTCTTGACGAGTTCTTCTGAGCGGGACTCTG
GGGTTCGAAATGACCGACCAAGCGACGCCCAACCTGCCATCACGAGATTTCGATTCCACCGCCGCCTTCT
ATGAAAGGTTGGGCTTCGGAATCGTTTTCCGGGACGCCGGCTGGATGATCCTCCAGCGCGGGGATCTCAT
GCTGGAGTTCTTCGCCCACCCTAGGGGGAGGCTAACTGAAACACGGAAGGAGACAATACCGGAAGGAACC
CGCGCTATGACGGCAATAAAAAGACAGAATAAAACGCACGGTGTTGGGTCGTTTGTTCATAAACGCGGGG
TTCGGTCCCAGGGCTGGCACTCTGTCGATACCCCACCGAGACCCCATTGGGGCCAATACGCCCGCGTTTC
TTCCTTTTCCCCACCCCACCCCCCAAGTTCGGGTGAAGGCCCAGGGCTCGCAGCCAACGTCGGGGCGGCA
GGCCCTGCCATAGCCTCAGGTTACTCATATATACTTTAGATTGATTTAAAACTTCATTTTTAATTTAAAA
GGATCTAGGTGAAGATCCTTTTTGATAATCTCATGACCAAAATCCCTTAACGTGAGTTTTCGTTCCACTG
AGCGTCAGACCCCGTAGAAAAGATCAAAGGATCTTCTTGAGATCCTTTTTTTCTGCGCGTAATCTGCTGC
TTGCAAACAAAAAAACCACCGCTACCAGCGGTGGTTTGTTTGCCGGATCAAGAGCTACCAACTCTTTTTC
CGAAGGTAACTGGCTTCAGCAGAGCGCAGATACCAAATACTGTTCTTCTAGTGTAGCCGTAGTTAGGCCA
CCACTTCAAGAACTCTGTAGCACCGCCTACATACCTCGCTCTGCTAATCCTGTTACCAGTGGCTGCTGCC
AGTGGCGATAAGTCGTGTCTTACCGGGTTGGACTCAAGACGATAGTTACCGGATAAGGCGCAGCGGTCGG
GCTGAACGGGGGGTTCGTGCACACAGCCCAGCTTGGAGCGAACGACCTACACCGAACTGAGATACCTACA
GCGTGAGCTATGAGAAAGCGCCACGCTTCCCGAAGGGAGAAAGGCGGACAGGTATCCGGTAAGCGGCAGG
GTCGGAACAGGAGAGCGCACGAGGGAGCTTCCAGGGGGAAACGCCTGGTATCTTTATAGTCCTGTCGGGT
TTCGCCACCTCTGACTTGAGCGTCGATTTTTGTGATGCTCGTCAGGGGGGCGGAGCCTATGGAAAAACGC
CAGCAACGCGGCCTTTTTACGGTTCCTGGCCTTTTGCTGGCCTTTTGCTCACATGTTCTTTCCTGCGTTA
T
