>Addgene plasmid #57881 | mKO2-MannII-N-10 | depositor partial sequence | sequence record 89033 | insert sequence
CTGTGACGTCAGATCCGCTAGCGCCACCATGAAGTTAAGTCGCCAGTTCACCGTGTTTGGCAGCGCGATC
TTCTGCGTCGTAATCTTCTCACTCTACCTGATGCTGGACAGGGGTCACTTGGACTACCCTCGGGGCCCGC
GCCAGGAGGGCTCCTTTCCGCAGGGCCAGCTTTCAATATTGCAAGAAAAGATTGACCATTTGGAGCGTTT
GCTCGCTGAGAACAACGAGATCATCTCAAATATCAGAGACTCAGTCATCAACCTGAGCGAGTCTGTGGAG
GACGGCCCGCGGGGGTCACCAGGCAACGCCAGCCAAGGCTCCATCCACCTCCACTCGCCACAGTTGGCCC
TGCAGGCTGACCCCAGCTCCGGATCGGATCCACCGGTCGCCACCATGGTGAGTGTGATTAAACCAGAGAT
GAAGATGAGGTACTACATGGACGGCTCCGTCAATGGGCATGAGTTCACAATTGAAGGTGAAGGCACAGGC
AGACCTTACGAGGGACATCAAGAGATGACACTACGCGTCACAATGGCCGAGGGCGGGCCAATGCCTTTCG
CGTTTGACTTAGTGTCACACGTGTTCTGTTACGGCCACAGAGTATTTACTAAATATCCAGAAGAGATACC
AGACTATTTCAAACAAGCATTTCCTGAAGGCCTGTCATGGGAAAGGTCGTTGGAGTTCGAAGATGGTGGG
TCCGCTTCAGTCAGTGCGCATATAAGCCTTAGAGGAAACACCTTCTACCACAAATCCAAATTTACTGGGG
TTAACTTTCCTGCCGATGGTCCTATCATGCAAAACCAAAGTGTTGATTGGGAGCCATCAACCGAGAAAAT
TACTGCCAGCGACGGAGTTCTGAAGGGTGATGTTACGATGTACCTAAAACTTGAAGGAGGCGGCAATCAC
AAATGCCAAATGAAGACTACTTACAAGGCGGCAAAAGAGATTCTTGAAATGCCAGGAGACCATTACATCG
GCCATCGCCTCGTCAGGAAAACCGAAGGCAACATTACTGAGCAGGTAGAAGATGCAGTAGCTCATAGCTA
AGCGGCCGCGACTCTAGATCATAATCAGCCATACCACAT
